>Addgene plasmid #35654 | pAAVscCBPTuDmiR122 Gpluc | depositor full sequence | sequence record 43856 | pAAVscCBPTuDmiR122 Gpluc sequence 5190 bps
CTGCGCGCTCGCTCGCTCACTGAGGCCGCCCGGGCAAAGCCCGGGCGTCGGGCGACCTTTGGTCGCCCGG
CCTCAGTGAGCGAGCGAGCGCGCAGAGAGGGAGTGTAGCCATGCTCTAGGAAGATCAATTCGGTACAATT
CACGCGTCGACATTGATTATTGACTCTGGTCGTTACATAACTTACGGTAAATGGCCCGCCTGGCTGACCG
CCCAACGACCCCGCCCATTGACGTCAATAATGACGTATGTTCCCATAGTAACGCCAATAGGGACTTTCCA
TTGACGTCAATGGGTGGAGTATTTACGGTAAACTGCCCACTTGGCAGTACATCAAGTGTATCATATGCCA
AGTACGCCCCCTATTGACGTCAATGACGGTAAATGGCCCGCCTGGCATTATGCCCAGTACATGACCTTAT
GGGACTTTCCTACTTGGCAGTACATCTACTCGAGGCCACGTTCTGCTTCACTCTCCCCATCTCCCCCCCC
TCCCCACCCCCAATTTTGTATTTATTTATTTTTTAATTATTTTGTGCAGCGATGGGGGCGGGGGGGGGGG
GGGGGGGGGCGCGCGCCAGGCGGGGCGGGGCGGGGCGAGGGGCGGGGCGGGGCGAGGCGGAGAGGTGCGG
CGGCAGCCAATCAGAGCGGCGCGCTCCGAAAGTTTCCTTTTATGGCGAGGCGGCGGCGGCGGCGGCCCTA
TAAAAAGCGAAGCGCGCGGCGGGCGGGAGCGGGATCAGCCACCGCGGTGGCGGCCCTAGAGTCGATCGAG
GAACTGAAAAACCAGAAAGTTAACTGGTAAGTTTAGTCTTTTTGTCTTTTATTTCAGCCCCAGTGGAAAG
ACGCGCAGGCAAAACGCACCACGTGACGGAGCGTGACCGCGCGCCGAGCGCGCGCCAAGGTCGGGCAGGA
AGAGGGCCTATTTCCCATGATTCCTTCATATTTGCATATACGATACAAGGCTGTTAGAGAGATAATTAGA
ATTAATTTGACTGTAAACACAAAGATATTAGTACAAAATACGTGACGTAGAAAGTAATAATTTCTTGGGT
AGTTTGCAGTTTTAAAATTATGTTTTAAAATGGACTATCATATGCTTACCGTAACTTGAAAGTATTTCGA
TTTCTTGGGTTTATATATCTTGTGGAAAGGACGCGGGATCCGACGGCGCTAGGATCATCAACCAAACACC
ATTGATCTTCACACTCCACAAGTATTCTGGTCACAGAATACAACCAAACACCATTGATCTTCACACTCCA
CAAGATGATCCTAGCGCCGTCTTTTTTAAGCTGTCCCGGATCCGGTGGTGGTGCAAATCAAAGAACTGCT
CCTCAGTGGATGTTGCCTTTACTTCTAGGCCTGTACGGAAGTGTTACTTCTGCTCTAAAAGCTGCGGAAT
TGTACCCGCGGCCGATCCACCGGTCGCCACCATCTAGCATGGGAGTCAAAGTTCTGTTTGCCCTGATCTG
CATCGCTGTGGCCGAGGCCAAGCCCACCGAGAACAACGAAGACTTCAACATCGTGGCCGTGGCCAGCAAC
TTCGCGACCACGGATCTCGATGCTGACCGCGGGAAGTTGCCCGGCAAGAAGCTGCCGCTGGAGGTGCTCA
AAGAGATGGAAGCCAATGCCCGGAAAGCTGGCTGCACCAGGGGCTGTCTGATCTGCCTGTCCCACATCAA
GTGCACGCCCAAGATGAAGAAGTTCATCCCAGGACGCTGCCACACCTACGAAGGCGACAAAGAGTCCGCA
CAGGGCGGCATAGGCGAGGCGATCGTCGACATTCCTGAGATTCCTGGGTTCAAGGACTTGGAGCCCATGG
AGCAGTTCATCGCACAGGTCGATCTGTGTGTGGACTGCACAACTGGCTGCCTCAAAGGGCTTGCCAACGT
GCAGTGTTCTGACCTGCTCAAGAAGTGGCTGCCGCAACGCTGTGCGACCTTTGCCAGCAAGATCCAGGGC
CAGGTGGACAAGATCAAGGGGGCCGGTGGTGACGCTGATCAGCCTCGACTGTGCCTTCTAGTTGCCAGCC
ATCTGTTGTTTGCCCCTCCCCCGTGCCTTCCTTGACCCTGGAAGGTGCCACTCCCACTGTCCTTTCCTAA
TAAAATGAGGAAATTGCATCGCATTGTCTGAGTAGGTGTCATTCTATTCTGGGGGGTGGGGTGGGGCAGG
ACAGCAAGGGGGAGGATTGGGAAGACAATTAGGTAGATAAGTAGCATGGCGGGTTAATCATTAACTACAA
GGAACCCCTAGTGATGGAGTTGGCCACTCCCTCTCTGCGCGCTCGCTCGCTCACTGAGGCCGGGCGACCA
AAGGTCGCCCGACGCCCGGGCTTTGCCCGGGCGGCCTCAGTGAGCGAGCGAGCGCGCAGCCTTAATTAAC
CTAATTCACTGGCCGTCGTTTTACAACGTCGTGACTGGGAAAACCCTGGCGTTACCCAACTTAATCGCCT
TGCAGCACATCCCCCTTTCGCCAGCTGGCGTAATAGCGAAGAGGCCCGCACCGATCGCCCTTCCCAACAG
TTGCGCAGCCTGAATGGCGAATGGG
[124 nt withheld, positions 2546-2669]
C
[91 nt withheld, positions 2671-2761]
A
[49 nt withheld, positions 2763-2811]
CCTTTGACGTTGGAGTCCACGTTCTTT
[37 nt withheld, positions 2839-2875]
ACCCTATCTCGGTCTATTCTTTTGATTTATAAGGGATTTTGCCGATTTCGGCCTATTGGTTAAAAAATGA
GCTGATTTAACAAAAATTTAACGCGAATTTTAACAAAATATTAACGCTTACAATTTAGGTGGCACTTTTC
GGGGAAATGTGCGCGGAACCCCTATTTGTTTATTTTTCTAAATACATTCAAATATGTATCCGCTCATGAG
ACAATAACCCTGATAAATGCTTCAATAATATTGAAAAAGGAAGAGTATGAGTATTCAACATTTCCGTGTC
GCCCTTATTCCCTTTTTTGCGGCATTTTGCCTTCCTGTTTTTGCTCACCCAGAAACGCTGGTGAAAGTAA
AAGATGCTGAAGATCAGTTGGGTGCACGAGTGGGTTACATCGAACTGGATCTCAACAGCGGTAAGATCCT
TGAGAGTTTTCGCCCCGAAGAACGTTTTCCAATGATGAGCACTTTTAAAGTTCTGCTATGTGGCGCGGTA
TTATCCCGTATTGACGCCGGGCAAGAGCAACTCGGTCGCCGCATACACTATTCTCAGAATGACTTGGTTG
AGTACTCACCAGTCACAGAAAAGCATCTTACGGATGGCATGACAGTAAGAGAATTATGCAGTGCTGCCAT
AACCATGAGTGATAACACTGCGGCCAACTTACTTCTGACAACGATCGGAGGACCGAAGGAGCTAACCGCT
TTTTTGCACAACATGGGGGATCATGTAACTCGCCTTGATCGTTGGGAACCGGAGCTGAATGAAGCCATAC
CAAACGACGAGCGTGACACCACGATGCCTGTAGCAATGGCAACAACGTTGCGCAAACTATTAACTGGCGA
ACTACTTACTCTAGCTTCCCGGCAACAATTAATAGACTGGATGGAGGCGGATAAAGTTGCAGGACCACTT
CTGCGCTCGGCCCTTCCGGCTGGCTGGTTTATTGCTGATAAATCTGGAGCCGGTGAGCGTGGGTCTCGCG
GTATCATTGCAGCACTGGGGCCAGATGGTAAGCCCTCCCGTATCGTAGTTATCTACACGACGGGGAGTCA
GGCAACTATGGATGAACGAAATAGACAGATCGCTGAGATAGGTGCCTCACTGATTAAGCATTGGTAACTG
TCAGACCAAGTTTACTCATATATACTTTAGATTGATTTAAAACTTCATTTTTAATTTAAAAGGATCTAGG
TGAAGATCCTTTTTGATAATCTCATGACCAAAATCCCTTAACGTGAGTTTTCGTTCCACTGAGCGTCAGA
CCCCGTAGAAAAGATCAAAGGATCTTCTTGAGATCCTTTTTTTCTGCGCGTAATCTGCTGCTTGCAAACA
AAAAAACCACCGCTACCAGCGGTGGTTTGTTTGCCGGATCAAGAGCTACCAACTCTTTTTCCGAAGGTAA
CTGGCTTCAGCAGAGCGCAGATACCAAATACTGTTCTTCTAGTGTAGCCGTAGTTAGGCCACCACTTCAA
GAACTCTGTAGCACCGCCTACATACCTCGCTCTGCTAATCCTGTTACCAGTGGCTGCTGCCAGTGGCGAT
AAGTCGTGTCTTACCGGGTTGGACTCAAGACGATAGTTACCGGATAAGGCGCAGCGGTCGGGCTGAACGG
GGGGTTCGTGCACACAGCCCAGCTTGGAGCGAACGACCTACACCGAACTGAGATACCTACAGCGTGAGCT
ATGAGAAAGCGCCACGCTTCCCGAAGGGAGAAAGGCGGACAGGTATCCGGTAAGCGGCAGGGTCGGAACA
GGAGAGCGCACGAGGGAGCTTCCAGGGGGAAACGCCTGGTATCTTTATAGTCCTGTCGGGTTTCGCCACC
TCTGACTTGAGCGTCGATTTTTGTGATGCTCGTCAGGGGGGCGGAGCCTATGGAAAAACGCCAGCAACGC
GGCCTTTTTACGGTTCCTGGCCTTTTGCTGGCCTTTTGCTCACATGTTCTTTCCTGCGTTATCCCCTGAT
TCTGTGGATAACCGTATTACCGCCTTTGAGTGAGCTGATACCGCTCGCCGCAGCCGAACGACCGAGCGCA
GCGAGTCAGTGAGCGAGGAAGCGGAAGAGCGCCCAATACGCAAACCGCCTCTCCCCGCGCGTTGGCCGAT
TCATTAATGCAGCTGGCACGACAGGTTTCCCGACTGGAAAGCGGGCAGTGAGCGCAACGCAATTAATGTG
AGTTAGCTCACTCATTAGGCACCCCAGGCTTTACACTTTATGCTTCCGGCTCGTATGTTGTGTGGAATTG
TGAGCGGATAACAATTTCACACAGGAAACAGCTATGACCATGATTACGCCAGATTTAATTAAGGCCTTAA
TTAGG
Features (pLannotate 1.2.2; 20 found; start..end, strand, type, name):
    149..165     +  enhancer       CMV enhancer (fragment): human cytomegalovirus immediate early enhancer
    171..449     +  enhancer       CMV enhancer (fragment): human cytomegalovirus immediate early enhancer
    456..725     +  promoter       chicken β-actin promoter: No description available
    739..755     +  misc_feature   MCS (fragment): pBluescript multiple cloning site
    797..827     +  intron         SV40 intron (fragment): modified SV40 intron with splice donor and acceptor sites
    912..1152    +  promoter       U6 promoter: RNA polymerase III promoter for human U6 snRNA
   1293..1358    +  intron         SV40 intron (fragment): modified SV40 intron with splice donor and acceptor sites
   1439..1993    +  CDS            hGLuc: secreted Gaussia luciferase human codon-optimized
   2009..2120    +  polyA_signal   bGH poly(A) signal: bovine growth hormone polyadenylation signal
   2240..2370    +  repeat_region  AAV2 ITR (fragment): inverted terminal repeat of adeno-associated virus serotype 2 inverted
   2384..2541    +  CDS            lacZα (fragment): LacZα fragment of β-galactosidase; lacZ fragment
   2546..2974    +  rep_origin     f1 ori (sequence partly withheld): f1 bacteriophage origin of replication; arrow indicates direction of (+) strand synthesis
   3027..3131    +  promoter       AmpR promoter: bla
   3132..3992    +  CDS            AmpR: β-lactamase; bla; confers resistance to ampicillin, carbenicillin, and related antibiotics
   4163..4751    +  rep_origin     ori: high-copy-number ColE1/pMB1/pBR322/pUC origin of replication
   4934..5026    +  CDS            lacI (fragment): lac repressor; lacI; The lac repressor binds to the lac operator to inhibit transcription in E. coli. This inhibition can be relieved by adding lactose or isopropyl-β-D-thiogalactopyranoside (IPTG).
   5039..5060    +  protein_bind   CAP binding site: CAP binding activates transcription in the presence of cAMP. E. coli catabolite activator protein
   5075..5105    +  promoter       lac promoter: promoter for the E. coli lac operon
   5113..5129    +  protein_bind   lac operator: The lac repressor binds to the lac operator to inhibit transcription in E. coli. This inhibition can be relieved by adding lactose or isopropyl-β-D-thiogalactopyranoside (IPTG). lac repressor encoded by lacI
   5190..105     -  repeat_region  AAV2 ITR (fragment) (across the origin): inverted terminal repeat of adeno-associated virus serotype 2 inverted
