[The description below was written by a language model from this plasmid's Addgene catalogue record and pLannotate feature annotations shown in this document.]
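Description:
pAAVscCBPTuDmiR122 Gpluc is a recombinant AAV transfer plasmid, with "sc" in the name indicating a self-complementary genome design, built on the pAAVscCBPIGpluc backbone. It is propagated in E. coli through a high-copy ColE1/pUC-type origin with ampicillin selection (AmpR under its own bla promoter). The backbone also carries an f1 phage origin and pBluescript-derived lac remnants (lacZα and lacI fragments, lac promoter/operator, CAP site). Two AAV2 inverted terminal repeat fragments flank the payload, one of them spanning the sequence origin, and define the segment that is packaged into AAV particles. ITR-containing plasmids are prone to rearrangement, which fits the recorded use of a recombination-deficient growth strain.

Between the ITRs sits a Pol II reporter unit. CMV enhancer fragments and the chicken β-actin promoter drive a human codon-optimized secreted Gaussia luciferase, terminated by the bGH polyadenylation signal. The annotated SV40 intron upstream of the luciferase is split into two fragments, and the 461 bp synthetic insert lies between them. This insert is a human U6 (Pol III) promoter expressing a "tough decoy" (TuD) RNA against miR-122, so the inhibitor cassette is embedded within the intron of the reporter transcript. The PpuMI sites used for cloning were destroyed. TuD RNAs are structured decoys that present microRNA-binding sites to sequester the target microRNA. The secreted luciferase provides a readout of transduction and vector persistence. According to the associated publication title, the vector was made for long-term, efficient inhibition of microRNA function in mice by rAAV delivery.
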