Addgene plasmid #35654: pAAVscCBPTuDmiR122 Gpluc
Depositing lab: Phillip Zamore. Depositing organization: University of Massachusetts, Worcester. Publication: Long-term, efficient inhibition of microRNA function in mice using rAAV vectors. Xie J, Ameres SL, Friedline R, Hung JH, Zhang Y, Xie Q, Zhong L, Su Q, He R, Li M, Li H, Mu X, Zhang H, Broderick JA, Kim JK, Weng Z, Flotte TR, Zamore PD, Gao G. Nat Methods. 2012 Mar 4;9(4):403-9. doi: 10.1038/nmeth.1903. PubMed 22388288.
Backbone
  Vector backbone: pAAVscCBPIGpluc
  Backbone size w/o insert (bp): 4734
  Vector type: AAV
Growth in bacteria
  Bacterial resistance: Ampicillin, 100 μg/mL
  Growth temperature: 37°C
  Growth strain: NEB Stable
  Copy number: High Copy
Gene/Insert
  Gene/Insert name: TuD miR-122
  Species: Synthetic
  Insert size (bp): 461
  Promoter: U6
  Cloning method: Restriction Enzyme; 5′ cloning site PpuMI (destroyed during cloning); 3′ cloning site PpuMI (destroyed during cloning)
  Sequencing primers: 5′ gagggcctatttcccatgat
Terms and licenses: Academic/Nonprofit Terms; Industry Terms: Not Available to Industry
How to cite: pAAVscCBPTuDmiR122 Gpluc was a gift from Phillip Zamore (Addgene plasmid # 35654 ; http://n2t.net/addgene:35654 ; RRID:Addgene_35654)
