>Addgene plasmid #35654 | pAAVscCBPTuDmiR122 Gpluc | addgene partial sequence | sequence record 46399 | BGH-rev 5'-TAGAAGGCACAGTCGAGG-3'
TCCACACACAGATCGACCTGTGCGATGAACTGCTCCATGGGCTCCAAGTCCTTGAACCCAGGAATCTCAG
GAATGTCGACGATCGCCTCGCCTATGCCGCCCTGTGCGGACTCTTTGTCGCCTTCGTAGGTGTGGCAGCG
TCCTGGGATGAACTTCTTCATCTTGGGCGTGCACTTGATGTGGGACAGGCAGATCAGACAGCCCCTGGTG
CAGCCAGCTTTCCGGGCATTGGCTTCCATCTCTTTGAGCACCTCCAGCGGCAGCTTCTTGCCGGGCAACT
TCCCGCGGTCAGCATCGAGATCCGTGGTCGCGAAGTTGCTGGCCACGGCCACGATGTTGAAGTCTTCGTT
GTTCTCGGTGGGCTTGGCCTCGGCCACAGCGATGCAGATCAGGGCAAACAGAACTTTGACTCCCATGCTA
GATGGTGGCGACCGGTGGATCGGCCGCGGGTACAATTCCGCAGCTTTTAGAGCAGAAGTAACACTTCCGT
ACAGGCCTAGAAGTAAAGGCAACATCCACTGAGGAGCAGTTCTTTGATTTGCACCACCACCG
