>Addgene plasmid #35654 | pAAVscCBPTuDmiR122 Gpluc | addgene partial sequence | sequence record 46707 | hU6-F 5'-GAGGGCCTATTTCCCATGATT-3'
AGGCTGTTAGAGAGATAATTAGAATTAATTTGACTGTAAACACAAAGATATTAGTACAAAATACGTGACG
TAGAAAGTAATAATTTCTTGGGTAGTTTGCAGTTTTAAAATTATGTTTTAAAATGGACTATCATATGCTT
ACCGTAACTTGAAAGTATTTCGATTTCTTGGGTTTATATATCTTGTGGAAAGGACGCGGGATCCGACGGC
GCTAGGATCATCAACCAAACACCATTGATCTTCACACTCCACAAGTATTCTGGTCACAGAATACAACCAA
ACACCATTGATCTTCACACTCCACAAGATGATCCTAGCGCCGTCTTTTTTAAGCTGTCCCGGATCCGGTG
GTGGTGCAAATCAAAGAACTGCTCCTCAGTGGATGTTGCCTTTACTTCTAGGCCTGTACGGAAGTGTTAC
TTCTGCTCTAAAAGCTGCGGAATTGTACCCGCGGCCGATCCACCGGTCGCCACCATCTAGCATGGGAGTC
AAAGTTCTGTTTGCCCTGATCTGCATCGCTGTGGCCGAGGCCAAGCCCACCGAGAACAACGAAGACTTCA
ACATCGTGGCCGTGGCCAGCAACTTCGCGACCACGGATCTCGATGCTGACCGCGGGAAGTTGCCCGGCAA
GAAGCTGCCGCTGGAGGTGCTCAAAGAGATGGAAGCCAATGCCCGGAAAGCTGGCTGCACCAGGGGCTGT
CTGATCTGCCTGTCCCACATCAAGTGCACGCCCAAGATGAAGAAGTTCATCCCAGGACGCTGCCACACCT
ACGAAGGCGACAAAGAGTCCGCACAGGGCGGCATAGGCGAGGCGATCGTCGACATTCCTGAGATTCCTGG
GTTCAAGGAC
